Addgene plasmid #185255: pST_DHN_CsLEA11 (pBS0786)
Purpose: For the mammalian expression of the Cucumber protein DHN_CsLEA11. This is one of the bottom performing targets in our apoptosis assay (it induced apoptosis).
Depositing lab: Pamela Silver. Depositing organization: Harvard Medical School. Publication: Natural and Designed Proteins Inspired by Extremotolerant Organisms Can Form Condensates and Attenuate Apoptosis in Human Cells. Veling MT, Nguyen DT, Thadani NN, Oster ME, Rollins NJ, Brock KP, Bethel NP, Lim S, Baker D, Way JC, Marks DS, Chang RL, Silver PA. ACS Synth Biol. 2022 Mar 18;11(3):1292-1302. doi: 10.1021/acssynbio.1c00572. Epub 2022 Feb 18. PubMed 35176859.
Backbone
  Vector backbone: YK 02
  Vector type: Mammalian Expression
Growth in bacteria
  Bacterial resistance: Ampicillin, 100 μg/mL
  Growth temperature: 37°C
  Growth strain: DH5alpha
  Copy number: High Copy
Gene/Insert
  Gene/Insert name: DHN_CsLEA11
  Species: C. sativus
  Insert size (bp): 489
  Cloning method: Gibson Cloning
Terms and licenses: Academic/Nonprofit Terms; Industry Terms: Not Available to Industry
Depositor comments: This is one of the bottom performing targets in our apoptosis assay (it induced apoptosis). See supplemental table 2 in our paper to see its performance in our assay. The negative control for this assay is pSecTag2 B which can be obtained from Thermo here https://www.thermofisher.com/order/catalog/product/V90020
How to cite: pST_DHN_CsLEA11 (pBS0786) was a gift from Pamela Silver (Addgene plasmid # 185255 ; http://n2t.net/addgene:185255 ; RRID:Addgene_185255)
