[The description below was written by a language model from this plasmid's Addgene catalogue record and pLannotate feature annotations shown in this document.]
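Description:
pST_DHN_CsLEA11 (pBS0786) is a 5.4 kb mammalian expression plasmid carrying DHN_CsLEA11, a 489 bp coding sequence from cucumber (Cucumis sativus) that was inserted by Gibson cloning into a backbone recorded as YK 02. The name suggests a dehydrin-type late embryogenesis abundant protein, though the record does not describe the protein further. The feature table does not annotate the insert itself, but an unannotated interval between the T7 promoter and the bovine growth hormone polyadenylation signal is where it evidently lies. Expression in mammalian cells would be driven by the human cytomegalovirus immediate early enhancer and promoter upstream of that interval. The T7 promoter would also permit in vitro transcription. No epitope tags, signal peptides or reporters are annotated. The short fragments called as HIV-1 LTR, a second SV40 promoter piece, lacI and Klebsiella ble are most likely incidental similarity hits rather than functional elements.

In E. coli the plasmid replicates from a high-copy ColE1/pUC-type origin and is selected with ampicillin through the β-lactamase gene and its native promoter. An f1 origin allows production of single-stranded DNA. A second marker cassette places the Sh ble gene under tandem SV40 early and EM7 promoters, followed by an SV40 polyadenylation signal. This gives Zeocin/bleomycin-family resistance in both mammalian cells and bacteria and would allow selection of stable transfectants.

The construct belongs to a set built to test proteins from or inspired by extremotolerant organisms for their effect on apoptosis in human cells. The depositor notes that this protein was among the worst performers, inducing apoptosis rather than attenuating it. This makes the plasmid mainly useful as a comparison point within that assay, for which pSecTag2 B served as the negative control.
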