Features (pLannotate 1.2.2; 20 found; start..end, strand, type, name):
     20..72      -  misc_feature   bom (fragment): basis of mobility region from pBR322
    227..606     +  enhancer       CMV enhancer: human cytomegalovirus immediate early enhancer
    607..810     +  promoter       CMV promoter: human cytomegalovirus (CMV) immediate early promoter
    806..839     +  LTR            5' LTR (truncated) (fragment): truncated 5' long terminal repeat (LTR) from HIV-1
    855..873     +  promoter       T7 promoter: promoter for bacteriophage T7 RNA polymerase
   1405..1629    +  polyA_signal   bGH poly(A) signal: bovine growth hormone polyadenylation signal
   1633..1654    +  promoter       SV40 promoter (fragment): SV40 enhancer and early promoter
   1675..2103    +  rep_origin     f1 ori (sequence partly withheld): f1 bacteriophage origin of replication; arrow indicates direction of (+) strand synthesis
   2117..2446    +  promoter       SV40 promoter: SV40 enhancer and early promoter
   2494..2541    +  promoter       EM7 promoter: synthetic bacterial promoter&nbsp
   2560..2934    +  CDS            BleoR: antibiotic-binding protein; Sh ble from Streptoalloteichus hindustanus; confers resistance to bleomycin, phleomycin, and Zeocin™
   2944..3069    +  CDS            ble (fragment): BLE_KLEPN - Experimental evidence at protein level: Swiss-Prot protein existence level 1. Binding protein with a strong affinity to the bleomycin family of antibiotics. Binds to CL990; an antimitotic-antibiotic compound. From Klebsiella pneumoniae.
   3064..3185    +  polyA_signal   SV40 poly(A) signal: SV40 polyadenylation signal
   3258..3274    -  protein_bind   lac operator: The lac repressor binds to the lac operator to inhibit transcription in E. coli. This inhibition can be relieved by adding lactose or isopropyl-β-D-thiogalactopyranoside (IPTG). lac repressor encoded by lacI
   3282..3312    -  promoter       lac promoter: promoter for the E. coli lac operon
   3327..3348    -  protein_bind   CAP binding site: CAP binding activates transcription in the presence of cAMP. E. coli catabolite activator protein
   3361..3453    -  CDS            lacI (fragment): lac repressor; lacI; The lac repressor binds to the lac operator to inhibit transcription in E. coli. This inhibition can be relieved by adding lactose or isopropyl-β-D-thiogalactopyranoside (IPTG).
   3636..4224    -  rep_origin     ori: high-copy-number ColE1/pMB1/pBR322/pUC origin of replication
   4395..5255    -  CDS            AmpR: β-lactamase; bla; confers resistance to ampicillin, carbenicillin, and related antibiotics
   5256..5360    -  promoter       AmpR promoter: bla
>Addgene plasmid #185255 | pST_DHN_CsLEA11 (pBS0786) | addgene full sequence | sequence record 363775 | Addgene NGS Result
GGGAGATCTCCCGATCCCCTATGGTGCACTCTCAGTACAATCTGCTCTGATGCCGCATAGTTAAGCCAGT
ATCTGCTCCCTGCTTGTGTGTTGGAGGTCGCTGAGTAGTGCGCGAGCAAAATTTAAGCTACAACAAGGCA
AGGCTTGACCGACAATTGCATGAAGAATCTGCTTAGGGTTAGGCGTTTTGCGCTGCTTCGCGATGTACGG
GCCAGATATACGCGTTGACATTGATTATTGACTAGTTATTAATAGTAATCAATTACGGGGTCATTAGTTC
ATAGCCCATATATGGAGTTCCGCGTTACATAACTTACGGTAAATGGCCCGCCTGGCTGACCGCCCAACGA
CCCCCGCCCATTGACGTCAATAATGACGTATGTTCCCATAGTAACGCCAATAGGGACTTTCCATTGACGT
CAATGGGTGGAGTATTTACGGTAAACTGCCCACTTGGCAGTACATCAAGTGTATCATATGCCAAGTACGC
CCCCTATTGACGTCAATGACGGTAAATGGCCCGCCTGGCATTATGCCCAGTACATGACCTTATGGGACTT
TCCTACTTGGCAGTACATCTACGTATTAGTCATCGCTATTACCATGGTGATGCGGTTTTGGCAGTACATC
AATGGGCGTGGATAGCGGTTTGACTCACGGGGATTTCCAAGTCTCCACCCCATTGACGTCAATGGGAGTT
TGTTTTGGCACCAAAATCAACGGGACTTTCCAAAATGTCGTAACAACTCCGCCCCATTGACGCAAATGGG
CGGTAGGCGTGTACGGTGGGAGGTCTATATAAGCAGAGCTCTCTGGCTAACTAGAGAACCCACTGCTTAC
TGGCTTATCGAAATTAATACGACTCACTATAGGGAGACCCAAGCTGGCTAGCCACCATGGCAAATGTCCG
GGATGAACATGGAAATCCGGTGCAACTCACAGATGAACGAGGGAATCCGGTTCAACTTACAGATGAATTT
GGGAATCCGATGCAACTCACAGGAGTCGTCGGAACAACTCCATCAAATCTTCATCCAACGCCACCTAGTA
ATTTGCATCCTACAGCTGTTACTACAACGGGCGAAAATGTAGCTCAGACACAACCGCCTCGGGAAATACA
TGATGCTTCACCAAGAAGATCCTCTAGTTCTTCTTCCTCTTCCTCAGAAGATGATGGACAAGGCGGGCGA
CGACGAAAGAAGAAGGGGCTTACGCAGAAAATTAAAGAAAAGCTCACTGGTTCAGGAAAACATAAAGAAG
CTGGTACTACGGGCGAACACCATGAATCTACGACAACTACGACTACGTCCGTCGAACATCATGAACCTGG
TAAGAAAGGGGTTATGGAAAAGATTAAAGAAAAGCTTCCTGGACATCATCATTGAACCCGCTGATCAGCC
TCGACTGTGCCTTCTAGTTGCCAGCCATCTGTTGTTTGCCCCTCCCCCGTGCCTTCCTTGACCCTGGAAG
GTGCCACTCCCACTGTCCTTTCCTAATAAAATGAGGAAATTGCATCGCATTGTCTGAGTAGGTGTCATTC
TATTCTGGGGGGTGGGGTGGGGCAGGACAGCAAGGGGGAGGATTGGGAAGACAATAGCAGGCATGCTGGG
GATGCGGTGGGCTCTATGGCTTCTGAGGCGGAAAGAACCAGCTGGGGCTCTAGGGGGTATCCCC
[124 nt withheld, positions 1675-1798]
C
[91 nt withheld, positions 1800-1890]
A
[49 nt withheld, positions 1892-1940]
CCTTTGACGTTGGAGTCCACGTTCTTT
[37 nt withheld, positions 1968-2004]
ACCCTATCTCGGTCTATTCTTTTGATTTATAAGGGATTTTGCCGATTTCGGCCTATTGGTTAAAAAATGA
GCTGATTTAACAAAAATTTAACGCGAATTAATTCTGTGGAATGTGTGTCAGTTAGGGTGTGGAAAGTCCC
CAGGCTCCCCAGCAGGCAGAAGTATGCAAAGCATGCATCTCAATTAGTCAGCAACCAGGTGTGGAAAGTC
CCCAGGCTCCCCAGCAGGCAGAAGTATGCAAAGCATGCATCTCAATTAGTCAGCAACCATAGTCCCGCCC
CTAACTCCGCCCATCCCGCCCCTAACTCCGCCCAGTTCCGCCCATTCTCCGCCCCATGGCTGACTAATTT
TTTTTATTTATGCAGAGGCCGAGGCCGCCTCTGCCTCTGAGCTATTCCAGAAGTAGTGAGGAGGCTTTTT
TGGAGGCCTAGGCTTTTGCAAAAAGCTCCCGGGAGCTTGTATATCCATTTTCGGATCTGATCAGCACGTG
TTGACAATTAATCATCGGCATAGTATATCGGCATAGTATAATACGACAAGGTGAGGAACTAAACCATGGC
CAAGTTGACCAGTGCCGTTCCGGTGCTCACCGCGCGCGACGTCGCCGGAGCGGTCGAGTTCTGGACCGAC
CGGCTCGGGTTCTCCCGGGACTTCGTGGAGGACGACTTCGCCGGTGTGGTCCGGGACGACGTGACCCTGT
TCATCAGCGCGGTCCAGGACCAGGTGGTGCCGGACAACACCCTGGCCTGGGTGTGGGTGCGCGGCCTGGA
CGAGCTGTACGCCGAGTGGTCGGAGGTCGTGTCCACGAACTTCCGGGACGCCTCCGGGCCGGCCATGACC
GAGATCGGCGAGCAGCCGTGGGGGCGGGAGTTCGCCCTGCGCGACCCGGCCGGCAACTGCGTGCACTTCG
TGGCCGAGGAGCAGGACTGACACGTGCTACGAGATTTCGATTCCACCGCCGCCTTCTATGAAAGGTTGGG
CTTCGGAATCGTTTTCCGGGACGCCGGCTGGATGATCCTCCAGCGCGGGGATCTCATGCTGGAGTTCTTC
GCCCACCCCAACTTGTTTATTGCAGCTTATAATGGTTACAAATAAAGCAATAGCATCACAAATTTCACAA
ATAAAGCATTTTTTTCACTGCATTCTAGTTGTGGTTTGTCCAAACTCATCAATGTATCTTATCATGTCTG
TATACCGTCGACCTCTAGCTAGAGCTTGGCGTAATCATGGTCATAGCTGTTTCCTGTGTGAAATTGTTAT
CCGCTCACAATTCCACACAACATACGAGCCGGAAGCATAAAGTGTAAAGCCTGGGGTGCCTAATGAGTGA
GCTAACTTACATTAATTGCGTTGCGCTCACTGCCCGCTTTCCAGTCGGGAAACCTGTCGTGCCAGCTGCA
TTAATGAATCGGCCAACGCGCGGGGAGAGGCGGTTTGCGTATTGGGCGCTCTTCCGCTTCCTCGCTCACT
GACTCGCTGCGCTCGGTCGTTCGGCTGCGGCGAGCGGTATCAGCTCACTCAAAGGCGGTAATACGGTTAT
CCACAGAATCAGGGGATAACGCAGGAAAGAACATGTGAGCAAAAGGCCAGCAAAAGGCCAGGAACCGTAA
AAAGGCCGCGTTGCTGGCGTTTTTCCATAGGCTCCGCCCCCCTGACGAGCATCACAAAAATCGACGCTCA
AGTCAGAGGTGGCGAAACCCGACAGGACTATAAAGATACCAGGCGTTTCCCCCTGGAAGCTCCCTCGTGC
GCTCTCCTGTTCCGACCCTGCCGCTTACCGGATACCTGTCCGCCTTTCTCCCTTCGGGAAGCGTGGCGCT
TTCTCATAGCTCACGCTGTAGGTATCTCAGTTCGGTGTAGGTCGTTCGCTCCAAGCTGGGCTGTGTGCAC
GAACCCCCCGTTCAGCCCGACCGCTGCGCCTTATCCGGTAACTATCGTCTTGAGTCCAACCCGGTAAGAC
ACGACTTATCGCCACTGGCAGCAGCCACTGGTAACAGGATTAGCAGAGCGAGGTATGTAGGCGGTGCTAC
AGAGTTCTTGAAGTGGTGGCCTAACTACGGCTACACTAGAAGAACAGTATTTGGTATCTGCGCTCTGCTG
AAGCCAGTTACCTTCGGAAAAAGAGTTGGTAGCTCTTGATCCGGCAAACAAACCACCGCTGGTAGCGGTG
GTTTTTTTGTTTGCAAGCAGCAGATTACGCGCAGAAAAAAAGGATCTCAAGAAGATCCTTTGATCTTTTC
TACGGGGTCTGACGCTCAGTGGAACGAAAACTCACGTTAAGGGATTTTGGTCATGAGATTATCAAAAAGG
ATCTTCACCTAGATCCTTTTAAATTAAAAATGAAGTTTTAAATCAATCTAAAGTATATATGAGTAAACTT
GGTCTGACAGTTACCAATGCTTAATCAGTGAGGCACCTATCTCAGCGATCTGTCTATTTCGTTCATCCAT
AGTTGCCTGACTCCCCGTCGTGTAGATAACTACGATACGGGAGGGCTTACCATCTGGCCCCAGTGCTGCA
ATGATACCGCGAGACCCACGCTCACCGGCTCCAGATTTATCAGCAATAAACCAGCCAGCCGGAAGGGCCG
AGCGCAGAAGTGGTCCTGCAACTTTATCCGCCTCCATCCAGTCTATTAATTGTTGCCGGGAAGCTAGAGT
AAGTAGTTCGCCAGTTAATAGTTTGCGCAACGTTGTTGCCATTGCTACAGGCATCGTGGTGTCACGCTCG
TCGTTTGGTATGGCTTCATTCAGCTCCGGTTCCCAACGATCAAGGCGAGTTACATGATCCCCCATGTTGT
GCAAAAAAGCGGTTAGCTCCTTCGGTCCTCCGATCGTTGTCAGAAGTAAGTTGGCCGCAGTGTTATCACT
CATGGTTATGGCAGCACTGCATAATTCTCTTACTGTCATGCCATCCGTAAGATGCTTTTCTGTGACTGGT
GAGTACTCAACCAAGTCATTCTGAGAATAGTGTATGCGGCGACCGAGTTGCTCTTGCCCGGCGTCAATAC
GGGATAATACCGCGCCACATAGCAGAACTTTAAAAGTGCTCATCATTGGAAAACGTTCTTCGGGGCGAAA
ACTCTCAAGGATCTTACCGCTGTTGAGATCCAGTTCGATGTAACCCACTCGTGCACCCAACTGATCTTCA
GCATCTTTTACTTTCACCAGCGTTTCTGGGTGAGCAAAAACAGGAAGGCAAAATGCCGCAAAAAAGGGAA
TAAGGGCGACACGGAAATGTTGAATACTCATACTCTTCCTTTTTCAATATTATTGAAGCATTTATCAGGG
TTATTGTCTCATGAGCGGATACATATTTGAATGTATTTAGAAAAATAAACAAATAGGGGTTCCGCGCACA
TTTCCCCGAAAAGTGCCACCTGACGTCGACGGATC
